Addgene plasmid #155846: PRPF18
Purpose: For use in RBP tethering screen
Depositing lab: Eugene Yeo. Depositing organization: University of California, San Diego (UCSD). Publication: Large-scale tethered function assays identify factors that regulate mRNA stability and translation. Luo EC, Nathanson JL, Tan FE, Schwartz JL, Schmok JC, Shankar A, Markmiller S, Yee BA, Sathe S, Pratt GA, Scaletta DB, Ha Y, Hill DE, Aigner S, Yeo GW. Nat Struct Mol Biol. 2020 Oct;27(10):989-1000. doi: 10.1038/s41594-020-0477-6. Epub 2020 Aug 17. PubMed 32807991.
Backbone
  Vector backbone: E2.pEF5-DEST-FL-V5-MCP
  Backbone size w/o insert (bp): 7357
  Vector type: Mammalian Expression
Growth in bacteria
  Bacterial resistance: Ampicillin, 100 μg/mL
  Growth temperature: 37°C
  Growth strain: DH5alpha
  Copy number: High Copy
Gene/Insert
  Gene/Insert name: PRPF18 (alt name: Accession: BC000794)
  Species: H. sapiens (human)
  Insert size (bp): 1029
  Mutation: none
  Entrez Gene: PRPF18 (a.k.a. PRP18, hPrp18)
  Promoter: EF-1a
  Tag / fusion protein: V5-MCP (C terminal on backbone)
  Cloning method: Gateway Cloning
  Sequencing primers: 5′ TAATACGACTCACTATAGGG; 3′ gctcgagtctagagggc
Resource information
  A portion of this plasmid was derived from a plasmid made by: DNASU Plasmid Repository Center for Personalized Diagnostics Biodesign Institute
Terms and licenses: Academic/Nonprofit Terms; Industry Terms: Not Available to Industry
How to cite: PRPF18 was a gift from Eugene Yeo (Addgene plasmid # 155846 ; http://n2t.net/addgene:155846 ; RRID:Addgene_155846)
