[The description below was written by a language model from this plasmid's Addgene catalogue record and pLannotate feature annotations shown in this document.]
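Description:
PRPF18 is a mammalian expression plasmid built on the Gateway destination backbone E2.pEF5-DEST-FL-V5-MCP, carrying the human PRPF18 open reading frame (a factor that participates in the second step of pre-mRNA splicing) with no recorded mutations. The coding sequence was introduced by Gateway recombination and sits between attB1 and attB2 sites, downstream of the strong constitutive EF-1α promoter and a T7 promoter. It is followed by a V5 epitope tag and the bacteriophage MS2 coat protein (MCP), giving a C-terminal V5-MCP fusion, and the transcript is terminated by a bGH polyadenylation signal. In bacteria the plasmid is maintained at high copy through a ColE1/pUC-type origin and selected with ampicillin via the β-lactamase gene.

The MCP moiety binds a specific MS2 RNA stem-loop, so the fusion protein can be artificially recruited to any reporter transcript carrying such hairpins. The stated purpose is use in an RNA-binding-protein tethering screen, in which many such fusions are tested for effects on the stability or translation of a tethered mRNA. The V5 tag allows the fusion to be detected. Downstream of the expression cassette lies an FRT site directly preceding a hygromycin resistance gene and an SV40 polyadenylation signal. This arrangement is characteristic of FLP-mediated integration systems, where hygromycin resistance becomes active after recombination into a genomic FRT landing site, although the record does not state that the plasmid is used this way. The remaining annotations (fragments of the f1 origin, SV40 promoter, ble, lacI, CMV enhancer and small t antigen, plus lac promoter/operator elements) are partial backbone remnants with no evident role in the construct's function.
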