Features (pLannotate 1.2.2; 24 found; start..end, strand, type, name):
      1..1179    +  promoter       EF-1α promoter: strong constitutive promoter for human elongation factor EF-1α
   1196..1214    +  promoter       T7 promoter: promoter for bacteriophage T7 RNA polymerase
   1293..1317    +  protein_bind   attB1: mutant version of attB; recombination site for the Gateway® BP reaction BP Clonase™
   1324..2349    +  CDS            PRPF18: PRP18_HUMAN - Also known as HPRP18. Experimental evidence at protein level: Swiss-Prot protein existence level 1. Participates in the second step of pre-mRNA splicing. From Homo sapiens (Human).
   2351..2375    -  protein_bind   attB2: mutant version of attB; recombination site for the Gateway® BP reaction BP Clonase™
   2500..2541    +  CDS            V5 tag: epitope tag from simian virus 5
   2554..2940    +  CDS            MS2: bacteriophage MS2 coat protein binds to a specific stem-loop structure in the viral RNA (Peabody, 1993)
   3002..3226    +  polyA_signal   bGH poly(A) signal: bovine growth hormone polyadenylation signal
   3230..3251    +  promoter       SV40 promoter (fragment): SV40 enhancer and early promoter
   3272..3505    +  rep_origin     f1 ori (fragment) (sequence partly withheld): f1 bacteriophage origin of replication; arrow indicates direction of (+) strand synthesis
   3510..3557    +  protein_bind   FRT: FLP-mediated recombination occurs in the 8-bp core sequence TCTAGAAA (Turan and Bode, 2011). FLP recombinase from the Saccharomyces cerevisiae 2μ plasmid
   3565..4587    +  CDS            HygR: aminoglycoside phosphotransferase from E. coli; aph(4)-Ia; confers resistance to hygromycin
   4597..4722    +  CDS            ble (fragment): BLE_KLEPN - Experimental evidence at protein level: Swiss-Prot protein existence level 1. Binding protein with a strong affinity to the bleomycin family of antibiotics. Binds to CL990; an antimitotic-antibiotic compound. From Klebsiella pneumoniae.
   4717..4838    +  polyA_signal   SV40 poly(A) signal: SV40 polyadenylation signal
   4911..4927    -  protein_bind   lac operator: The lac repressor binds to the lac operator to inhibit transcription in E. coli. This inhibition can be relieved by adding lactose or isopropyl-β-D-thiogalactopyranoside (IPTG). lac repressor encoded by lacI
   4935..4965    -  promoter       lac promoter: promoter for the E. coli lac operon
   4980..5001    -  protein_bind   CAP binding site: CAP binding activates transcription in the presence of cAMP. E. coli catabolite activator protein
   5014..5106    -  CDS            lacI (fragment): lac repressor; lacI; The lac repressor binds to the lac operator to inhibit transcription in E. coli. This inhibition can be relieved by adding lactose or isopropyl-β-D-thiogalactopyranoside (IPTG).
   5289..5877    -  rep_origin     ori: high-copy-number ColE1/pMB1/pBR322/pUC origin of replication
   6048..6908    -  CDS            AmpR: β-lactamase; bla; confers resistance to ampicillin, carbenicillin, and related antibiotics
   6909..7013    -  promoter       AmpR promoter: bla
   7072..7124    -  misc_feature   bom (fragment): basis of mobility region from pBR322
   7279..7297    +  enhancer       CMV enhancer (fragment): human cytomegalovirus immediate early enhancer
   7322..7388    +  CDS            small t antigen (fragment): SV40 (simian virus 40) small t antigen
>Addgene plasmid #155846 | PRPF18 | addgene full sequence | sequence record 376000 | Addgene NGS Result
GGCTCCGGTGCCCGTCAGTGGGCAGAGCGCACATCGCCCACAGTCCCCGAGAAGTTGGGGGGAGGGGTCG
GCAATTGAACCGGTGCCTAGAGAAGGTGGCGCGGGGTAAACTGGGAAAGTGATGTCGTGTACTGGCTCCG
CCTTTTTCCCGAGGGTGGGGGAGAACCGTATATAAGTGCAGTAGTCGCCGTGAACGTTCTTTTTCGCAAC
GGGTTTGCCGCCAGAACACAGGTAAGTGCCGTGTGTGGTTCCCGCGGGCCTGGCCTCTTTACGGGTTATG
GCCCTTGCGTGCCTTGAATTACTTCCACCTGGCTGCAGTACGTGATTCTTGATCCCGAGCTTCGGGTTGG
AAGTGGGTGGGAGAGTTCGAGGCCTTGCGCTTAAGGAGCCCCTTCGCCTCGTGCTTGAGTTGAGGCCTGG
CCTGGGCGCTGGGGCCGCCGCGTGCGAATCTGGTGGCACCTTCGCGCCTGTCTCGCTGCTTTCGATAAGT
CTCTAGCCATTTAAAATTTTTGATGACCTGCTGCGACGCTTTTTTTCTGGCAAGATAGTCTTGTAAATGC
GGGCCAAGATCTGCACACTGGTATTTCGGTTTTTGGGGCCGCGGGCGGCGACGGGGCCCGTGCGTCCCAG
CGCACATGTTCGGCGAGGCGGGGCCTGCGAGCGCGGCCACCGAGAATCGGACGGGGGTAGTCTCAAGCTG
GCCGGCCTGCTCTGGTGCCTGGCCTCGCGCCGCCGTGTATCGCCCCGCCCTGGGCGGCAAGGCTGGCCCG
GTCGGCACCAGTTGCGTGAGCGGAAAGATGGCCGCTTCCCGGCCCTGCTGCAGGGAGCTCAAAATGGAGG
ACGCGGCGCTCGGGAGAGCGGGCGGGTGAGTCACCCACACAAAGGAAAAGGGCCTTTCCGTCCTCAGCCG
TCGCTTCATGTGACTCCACGGAGTACCGGGCGCCGTCCAGGCACCTCGATTAGTTCTCGAGCTTTTGGAG
TACGTCGTCTTTAGGTTGGGGGGAGGGGTTTTATGCGATGGAGTTTCCCCACACTGAGTGGGTGGAGACT
GAAGTTAGGCCAGCTTGGCACTTGATGTAATTCTCCTTGGAATTTGCCCTTTTTGAGTTTGGATCTTGGT
TCATTCTCAAGCCTCAGACAGTGGTTCAAAGTTTTTTTCTTCCATTTCAGGTGTCGTGAGGAATTAGCTT
GGTACTAATACGACTCACTATAGGGAGACCCAAGCTGGCTAGGTAAGCTTGGTACCGAGCTCGGATCCAC
TAGTCCAGTGTGGTGGAATTCTGCAGATATCAACAAGTTTGTACAAAAAAGCAGGCTGCCACCATGGACA
TTCTGAAATCAGAGATCCTTCGGAAGCGGCAGCTGGTGGAGGACAGGAACCTGCTGGTGGAAAATAAAAA
ATATTTCAAGCGTAGTGAGCTCGCCAAAAAAGAAGAGGAAGCATATTTTGAAAGATGTGGCTACAAGATA
CAGCCAAAAGAGGAGGACCAGAAACCATTAACTTCATCGAATCCAGTGTTAGAACTTGAACTGGCAGAGG
AAAAATTACCTATGACGCTTTCTAGGCAAGAGGTCATCAGAAGATTGAGAGAAAGAGGAGAACCAATCAG
ACTATTTGGAGAGACTGATTATGATGCTTTTCAACGTTTAAGGAAAATAGAGATCCTCACACCAGAAGTT
AACAAGGGATTGAGGAATGATTTGAAAGCAGCCTTGGATAAGATTGATCAGCAGTACCTCAATGAAATCG
TCGGCGGTCAGGAGCCTGGAGAGGAAGACACACAGAATGATCTGAAAGTTCATGAGGAAAACACCACAAT
TGAAGAGTTAGAGGCGCTTGGAGAGTCCTTAGGGAAAGGCGATGATCATAAGGACATGGACATCATCACC
AAATTCCTGAAGTTTCTTCTTGGCGTTTGGGCTAAAGAATTGAATGCCAGAGAAGATTATGTGAAACGCA
GTGTGCAGGGTAAACTGAACAGTGCGACCCAGAAACAGACCGAGTCCTACCTAAGACCACTTTTTAGAAA
GCTACGGAAAAGGAATCTTCCTGCTGATATTAAAGAATCAATAACGGATATTATTAAATTCATGTTGCAG
AGAGAATACGTGAAGGCAAATGATGCTTATCTTCAGATGGCCATTGGAAATGCGCCTTGGCCCATCGGTG
TCACTATGGTTGGTATCCATGCCAGAACTGGCAGAGAAAAGATTTTTTCCAAGCATGTTGCACATGTTTT
AAATGACGAAACTCAGCGGAAATATATTCAGGGATTGAAGAGGTTAATGACCATTTGCCAGAAACACTTT
CCTACAGACCCATCCAAATGTGTGGAGTACAATGCACTGGACCCAGCTTTCTTGTACAAAGTGGTTGATA
TCCAGCACAGTGGCGGCCGCTCGAGTCTAGAGGGCCCGCGGTTCGAAACCAGCGGAGGCGGCGGAAGCGG
GGGAGGAGGCAGCGGCGGAGGCGGCAGCGGGGGCGGCGGAAGCGCTACCGGTAAGCCTATCCCTAACCCT
CTCCTCGGTCTCGATTCTACGCGTACCGGTATGGCTTCTAACTTTACTCAGTTCGTTCTCGTCGACAATG
GCGGAACTGGCGACGTGACTGTCGCCCCAAGCAACTTCGCTAACGGGGTCGCTGAATGGATCAGCTCTAA
CTCGCGATCACAGGCTTACAAAGTAACCTGTAGCGTTCGTCAGAGCTCTGCGCAGAATCGCAAATACACC
ATCAAAGTCGAGGTGCCTAAAGTGGCAACCCAGACTGTTGGTGGTGAAGAGCTTCCTGTAGCCGGATGGA
GATCTTACTTAAATATGGAACTAACCATTCCAATTTTCGCCACGAATTCCGACTGCGAGCTTATTGTTAA
GGCAATGCAAGGTCTCCTAAAAGATGGAAACCCGATTCCCTCGGCCATCGCGGCCAACTCCGGCATCTAC
GGAGGTGGAGGTGGATCTCGTACGGGTTAGTAATGAGTTTAAACCCGCTGATCAGCCTCGACTGTGCCTT
CTAGTTGCCAGCCATCTGTTGTTTGCCCCTCCCCCGTGCCTTCCTTGACCCTGGAAGGTGCCACTCCCAC
TGTCCTTTCCTAATAAAATGAGGAAATTGCATCGCATTGTCTGAGTAGGTGTCATTCTATTCTGGGGGGT
GGGGTGGGGCAGGACAGCAAGGGGGAGGATTGGGAAGACAATAGCAGGCATGCTGGGGATGCGGTGGGCT
CTATGGCTTCTGAGGCGGAAAGAACCAGCTGGGGCTCTAGGGGGTATCCCC
[124 nt withheld, positions 3272-3395]
C
[91 nt withheld, positions 3397-3487]
AGGGTGATGGTTCACGTACCTAGAAGTTCCTATTCCGAAGTTCCTATTCTCTAGAAAGTATAGGAACTTC
CTTGGCCAAAAAGCCTGAACTCACCGCGACGTCTGTCGAGAAGTTTCTGATCGAAAAGTTCGACAGCGTC
TCCGACCTGATGCAGCTCTCGGAGGGCGAAGAATCTCGTGCTTTCAGCTTCGATGTAGGAGGGCGTGGAT
ATGTCCTGCGGGTAAATAGCTGCGCCGATGGTTTCTACAAAGATCGTTATGTTTATCGGCACTTTGCATC
GGCCGCGCTCCCGATTCCGGAAGTGCTTGACATTGGGGAATTCAGCGAGAGCCTGACCTATTGCATCTCC
CGCCGTGCACAGGGTGTCACGTTGCAAGACCTGCCTGAAACCGAACTGCCCGCTGTTCTGCAGCCGGTCG
CGGAGGCCATGGATGCGATCGCTGCGGCCGATCTTAGCCAGACGAGCGGGTTCGGCCCATTCGGACCGCA
AGGAATCGGTCAATACACTACATGGCGTGATTTCATATGCGCGATTGCTGATCCCCATGTGTATCACTGG
CAAACTGTGATGGACGACACCGTCAGTGCGTCCGTCGCGCAGGCTCTCGATGAGCTGATGCTTTGGGCCG
AGGACTGCCCCGAAGTCCGGCACCTCGTGCACGCGGATTTCGGCTCCAACAATGTCCTGACGGACAATGG
CCGCATAACAGCGGTCATTGACTGGAGCGAGGCGATGTTCGGGGATTCCCAATACGAGGTCGCCAACATC
TTCTTCTGGAGGCCGTGGTTGGCTTGTATGGAGCAGCAGACGCGCTACTTCGAGCGGAGGCATCCGGAGC
TTGCAGGATCGCCGCGGCTCCGGGCGTATATGCTCCGCATTGGTCTTGACCAACTCTATCAGAGCTTGGT
TGACGGCAATTTCGATGATGCAGCTTGGGCGCAGGGTCGATGCGACGCAATCGTCCGATCCGGAGCCGGG
ACTGTCGGGCGTACACAAATCGCCCGCAGAAGCGCGGCCGTCTGGACCGATGGCTGTGTAGAAGTACTCG
CCGATAGTGGAAACCGACGCCCCAGCACTCGTCCGAGGGCAAAGGAATAGCACGTACTACGAGATTTCGA
TTCCACCGCCGCCTTCTATGAAAGGTTGGGCTTCGGAATCGTTTTCCGGGACGCCGGCTGGATGATCCTC
CAGCGCGGGGATCTCATGCTGGAGTTCTTCGCCCACCCCAACTTGTTTATTGCAGCTTATAATGGTTACA
AATAAAGCAATAGCATCACAAATTTCACAAATAAAGCATTTTTTTCACTGCATTCTAGTTGTGGTTTGTC
CAAACTCATCAATGTATCTTATCATGTCTGTATACCGTCGACCTCTAGCTAGAGCTTGGCGTAATCATGG
TCATAGCTGTTTCCTGTGTGAAATTGTTATCCGCTCACAATTCCACACAACATACGAGCCGGAAGCATAA
AGTGTAAAGCCTGGGGTGCCTAATGAGTGAGCTAACTCACATTAATTGCGTTGCGCTCACTGCCCGCTTT
CCAGTCGGGAAACCTGTCGTGCCAGCTGCATTAATGAATCGGCCAACGCGCGGGGAGAGGCGGTTTGCGT
ATTGGGCGCTCTTCCGCTTCCTCGCTCACTGACTCGCTGCGCTCGGTCGTTCGGCTGCGGCGAGCGGTAT
CAGCTCACTCAAAGGCGGTAATACGGTTATCCACAGAATCAGGGGATAACGCAGGAAAGAACATGTGAGC
AAAAGGCCAGCAAAAGGCCAGGAACCGTAAAAAGGCCGCGTTGCTGGCGTTTTTCCATAGGCTCCGCCCC
CCTGACGAGCATCACAAAAATCGACGCTCAAGTCAGAGGTGGCGAAACCCGACAGGACTATAAAGATACC
AGGCGTTTCCCCCTGGAAGCTCCCTCGTGCGCTCTCCTGTTCCGACCCTGCCGCTTACCGGATACCTGTC
CGCCTTTCTCCCTTCGGGAAGCGTGGCGCTTTCTCATAGCTCACGCTGTAGGTATCTCAGTTCGGTGTAG
GTCGTTCGCTCCAAGCTGGGCTGTGTGCACGAACCCCCCGTTCAGCCCGACCGCTGCGCCTTATCCGGTA
ACTATCGTCTTGAGTCCAACCCGGTAAGACACGACTTATCGCCACTGGCAGCAGCCACTGGTAACAGGAT
TAGCAGAGCGAGGTATGTAGGCGGTGCTACAGAGTTCTTGAAGTGGTGGCCTAACTACGGCTACACTAGA
AGAACAGTATTTGGTATCTGCGCTCTGCTGAAGCCAGTTACCTTCGGAAAAAGAGTTGGTAGCTCTTGAT
CCGGCAAACAAACCACCGCTGGTAGCGGTGGTTTTTTTGTTTGCAAGCAGCAGATTACGCGCAGAAAAAA
AGGATCTCAAGAAGATCCTTTGATCTTTTCTACGGGGTCTGACGCTCAGTGGAACGAAAACTCACGTTAA
GGGATTTTGGTCATGAGATTATCAAAAAGGATCTTCACCTAGATCCTTTTAAATTAAAAATGAAGTTTTA
AATCAATCTAAAGTATATATGAGTAAACTTGGTCTGACAGTTACCAATGCTTAATCAGTGAGGCACCTAT
CTCAGCGATCTGTCTATTTCGTTCATCCATAGTTGCCTGACTCCCCGTCGTGTAGATAACTACGATACGG
GAGGGCTTACCATCTGGCCCCAGTGCTGCAATGATACCGCGAGACCCACGCTCACCGGCTCCAGATTTAT
CAGCAATAAACCAGCCAGCCGGAAGGGCCGAGCGCAGAAGTGGTCCTGCAACTTTATCCGCCTCCATCCA
GTCTATTAATTGTTGCCGGGAAGCTAGAGTAAGTAGTTCGCCAGTTAATAGTTTGCGCAACGTTGTTGCC
ATTGCTACAGGCATCGTGGTGTCACGCTCGTCGTTTGGTATGGCTTCATTCAGCTCCGGTTCCCAACGAT
CAAGGCGAGTTACATGATCCCCCATGTTGTGCAAAAAAGCGGTTAGCTCCTTCGGTCCTCCGATCGTTGT
CAGAAGTAAGTTGGCCGCAGTGTTATCACTCATGGTTATGGCAGCACTGCATAATTCTCTTACTGTCATG
CCATCCGTAAGATGCTTTTCTGTGACTGGTGAGTACTCAACCAAGTCATTCTGAGAATAGTGTATGCGGC
GACCGAGTTGCTCTTGCCCGGCGTCAATACGGGATAATACCGCGCCACATAGCAGAACTTTAAAAGTGCT
CATCATTGGAAAACGTTCTTCGGGGCGAAAACTCTCAAGGATCTTACCGCTGTTGAGATCCAGTTCGATG
TAACCCACTCGTGCACCCAACTGATCTTCAGCATCTTTTACTTTCACCAGCGTTTCTGGGTGAGCAAAAA
CAGGAAGGCAAAATGCCGCAAAAAAGGGAATAAGGGCGACACGGAAATGTTGAATACTCATACTCTTCCT
TTTTCAATATTATTGAAGCATTTATCAGGGTTATTGTCTCATGAGCGGATACATATTTGAATGTATTTAG
AAAAATAAACAAATAGGGGTTCCGCGCACATTTCCCCGAAAAGTGCCACCTGACGTCGACGGATCGGGAG
ATCTCCCGATCCCCTATGGTGCACTCTCAGTACAATCTGCTCTGATGCCGCATAGTTAAGCCAGTATCTG
CTCCCTGCTTGTGTGTTGGAGGTCGCTGAGTAGTGCGCGAGCAAAATTTAAGCTACAACAAGGCAAGGCT
TGACCGACAATTGCATGAAGAATCTGCTTAGGGTTAGGCGTTTTGCGCTGCTTCGCGATGTACGGGCCAG
ATATACGCGTTGACATTGATTATTGACTAGGCTTTTGCAAAAAGCTTTGCAAAGATGGATAAAGTTTTAA
ACAGAGAGGAATCTTTGCAGCTAATGGACCTTCTAGGTCTTGAAAGGAGTGGGAATT
